LOCUS       Exported 3862 bp ds-DNA circular SYN 12-MAY-2021
DEFINITION  synthetic circular DNA
ACCESSION   .
VERSION     .
KEYWORDS    pJA256
SOURCE      synthetic DNA construct
  ORGANISM  synthetic DNA construct
REFERENCE   1 (bases 1 to 3862)
  AUTHORS   Zeiser E, Frokjaer-Jensen C, Jorgensen E, Ahringer J
  TITLE     MosSCI and gateway compatible plasmid toolkit for constitutive and
            inducible expression of transgenes in the C. elegans germline.
  JOURNAL   PLoS One. 2011;6(5):e20082. Epub 2011 May 26.
  PUBMED    21637852
REFERENCE   2 (bases 1 to 3862)
  AUTHORS   .
  TITLE     Direct Submission
  JOURNAL   Exported May 12, 2021 from SnapGene Server 1.1.58
            http://www.snapgene.com
FEATURES             Location/Qualifiers
     source          1..3862
                     /organism="synthetic DNA construct"
                     /mol_type="other DNA"
     primer_bind     92..109
                     /label=L4440
                     /note="L4440 vector, forward primer"
     terminator      268..295
                     /label=rrnB T2 terminator
                     /note="transcription terminator T2 from the E. coli rrnB
                     gene"
     terminator      387..473
                     /gene="Escherichia coli rrnB"
                     /label=rrnB T1 terminator
                     /note="transcription terminator T1 from the E. coli rrnB
                     gene"
     primer_bind     522..544
                     /label=M13/pUC Forward
                     /note="In lacZ gene"
     primer_bind     536..553
                     /label=M13 Forward
                     /note="In lacZ gene. Also called M13-F20 or M13 (-21)
                     Forward"
     primer_bind     537..553
                     /label=M13 fwd
                     /note="common sequencing primer, one of multiple similar
                     variants"
     protein_bind    complement(624..748)
                     /gene="mutant version of attR"
                     /label=attR2
                     /bound_moiety="LR Clonase(TM)"
                     /note="recombination site for the Gateway(R) LR reaction"
     primer_bind     complement(798..826)
                     /label=GFP-R
                     /note="GFP, reverse primer. Does NOT anneal to EGFP"
     primer_bind     1574..1594
                     /label=GFP-F
                     /note="GFP, forward primer. Does NOT anneal to EGFP"
     terminator      1643..1966
                     /gene="tbb-2"
                     /label=tbb-2 terminator
                     /note="transcription terminator for the C. elegans tubulin
                     beta-2 gene"
     protein_bind    complement(1971..2066)
                     /gene="mutant version of attL"
                     /label=attL3
                     /bound_moiety="LR Clonase(TM)"
                     /note="recombination site for the Gateway(R) LR reaction"
     primer_bind     complement(2103..2122)
                     /label=T7
                     /note="T7 promoter, forward primer"
     promoter        complement(2104..2122)
                     /label=T7 promoter
                     /note="promoter for bacteriophage T7 RNA polymerase"
     primer_bind     complement(2127..2143)
                     /label=M13 rev
                     /note="common sequencing primer, one of multiple similar
                     variants"
     primer_bind     complement(2127..2143)
                     /label=M13 Reverse
                     /note="In lacZ gene. Also called M13-rev"
     primer_bind     complement(2245..2264)
                     /label=pENTR-R
                     /note="pENTR vectors, reverse primer"
     CDS             2256..3065
                     /codon_start=1
                     /gene="aph(3')-Ia"
                     /product="aminoglycoside phosphotransferase"
                     /label=KanR
                     /note="confers resistance to kanamycin in bacteria or G418
                     (Geneticin(R)) in eukaryotes"
                     /translation="MSHIQRETSRPRLNSNMDADLYGYKWARDNVGQSGATIYRLYGKP
                     DAPELFLKHGKGSVANDVTDEMVRLNWLTEFMPLPTIKHFIRTPDDAWLLTTAIPGKTA
                     FQVLEEYPDSGENIVDALAVFLRRLHSIPVCNCPFNSDRVFRLAQAQSRMNNGLVDASD
                     FDDERNGWPVEQVWKEMHKLLPFSPDSVVTHGDFSLDNLIFDEGKLIGCIDVGRVGIAD
                     RYQDLAILWNCLGEFSPSLQKRLFQKYGIDNPDMNKLQFHLMLDEFF"
     primer_bind     complement(2323..2342)
                     /label=Kan-R
                     /note="Kanamycin resistance gene, reverse primer"
     rep_origin      3212..3800
                     /direction=RIGHT
                     /label=ori
                     /note="high-copy-number ColE1/pMB1/pBR322/pUC origin of
                     replication"
     primer_bind     3701..3720
                     /label=pBR322ori-F
                     /note="pBR322 origin, forward primer"
ORIGIN
        1 ctttcctgcg ttatcccctg attctgtgga taaccgtatt accgcctttg agtgagctga
       61 taccgctcgc cgcagccgaa cgaccgagcg cagcgagtca gtgagcgagg aagcggaaga
      121 gcgcccaata cgcaaaccgc ctctccccgc gcgttggccg attcattaat gcagctggca
      181 cgacaggttt cccgactgga aagcgggcag tgagcgcaac gcaattaata cgcgtaccgc
      241 tagccaggaa gagtttgtag aaacgcaaaa aggccatccg tcaggatggc cttctgctta
      301 gtttgatgcc tggcagttta tggcgggcgt cctgcccgcc accctccggg ccgttgcttc
      361 acaacgttca aatccgctcc cggcggattt gtcctactca ggagagcgtt caccgacaaa
      421 caacagataa aacgaaaggc ccagtcttcc gactgagcct ttcgttttat ttgatgcctg
      481 gcagttccct actctcgcgt taacgctagc atggatgttt tcccagtcac gacgttgtaa
      541 aacgacggcc agtcttaagc tcgggccctg cagctctaga gctcgaattc tacaggtcac
      601 taataccatc taagtagttg attcatagtg actgcatatg ttgtgtttta cagtattatg
      661 tagtctgttt tttatgcaaa atctaattta atatattgat atttatatca ttttacgttt
      721 ctcgttcaac tttcttgtac aaagtggagg gaggtggagg tggagctatg agtaaaggag
      781 aagaactttt cactggagtt gtcccaattc ttgttgaatt agatggtgat gttaatgggc
      841 acaaattttc tgtcagtgga gagggtgaag gtgatgcaac atacggaaaa cttaccctta
      901 aatttatttg cactactgga aaactacctg ttccatgggt aagtttaaac atatatatac
      961 taactaaccc tgattattta aattttcagc caacacttgt cactactttc tgttatggtg
     1021 ttcaatgctt ctcgagatac ccagatcata tgaaacggca tgactttttc aagagtgcca
     1081 tgcccgaagg ttatgtacag gaaagaacta tatttttcaa agatgacggg aactacaaga
     1141 cacgtaagtt taaacagttc ggtactaact aaccatacat atttaaattt tcaggtgctg
     1201 aagtcaagtt tgaaggtgat acccttgtta atagaatcga gttaaaaggt attgatttta
     1261 aagaagatgg aaacattctt ggacacaaat tggaatacaa ctataactca cacaatgtat
     1321 acatcatggc agacaaacaa aagaatggaa tcaaagttgt aagtttaaac atgattttac
     1381 taactaacta atctgattta aattttcaga acttcaaaat tagacacaac attgaagatg
     1441 gaagcgttca actagcagac cattatcaac aaaatactcc aattggcgat ggccctgtcc
     1501 ttttaccaga caaccattac ctgtccacac aatctgccct ttcgaaagat cccaacgaaa
     1561 agagagacca catggtcctt cttgagtttg taacagctgc tgggattaca catggcatgg
     1621 acgaactata caaatgagat aaatgcaaaa tcctttcaag cattcccttc ttctctatca
     1681 ctcttctttc tttttgtcaa aaaattctct cgctaattta tttgcttttt taatgttatt
     1741 attttatgac tttttatagt cactgaaaag tttgcatctg agtgaagtga atgctatcaa
     1801 aatgtgattc tgtctgatgt actttcacaa tctctcttca attccatttt gaagtgcttt
     1861 aaacccgaaa ggttgagaaa aatgcgagcg ctcaaatatt tgtattgtgt tcgttgagtg
     1921 acccaacaaa aagaggaaac tttattgtgc cgccaagaaa aaagtctcag caactttatt
     1981 atacaaagtt ggcattataa aaaagcattg cttatcaatt tgttgcaacg aacaggtcac
     2041 tatcagtcaa aataaaatca ttatttggag ctccatggta gcgttaacgc ggccgcgata
     2101 tcccctatag tgagtcgtat tacatggtca tagctgtttc ctggcagctc tggcccgtgt
     2161 ctcaaaatct ctgatgttac attgcacaag ataaaaatat atcatcatga acaataaaac
     2221 tgtctgctta cataaacagt aatacaaggg gtgttatgag ccatattcaa cgggaaacgt
     2281 cgaggccgcg attaaattcc aacatggatg ctgatttata tgggtataaa tgggctcgcg
     2341 ataatgtcgg gcaatcaggt gcgacaatct atcgcttgta tgggaagccc gatgcgccag
     2401 agttgtttct gaaacatggc aaaggtagcg ttgccaatga tgttacagat gagatggtca
     2461 gactaaactg gctgacggaa tttatgcctc ttccgaccat caagcatttt atccgtactc
     2521 ctgatgatgc atggttactc accactgcga tccccggaaa aacagcattc caggtattag
     2581 aagaatatcc tgattcaggt gaaaatattg ttgatgcgct ggcagtgttc ctgcgccggt
     2641 tgcattcgat tcctgtttgt aattgtcctt ttaacagcga tcgcgtattt cgtctcgctc
     2701 aggcgcaatc acgaatgaat aacggtttgg ttgatgcgag tgattttgat gacgagcgta
     2761 atggctggcc tgttgaacaa gtctggaaag aaatgcataa acttttgcca ttctcaccgg
     2821 attcagtcgt cactcatggt gatttctcac ttgataacct tatttttgac gaggggaaat
     2881 taataggttg tattgatgtt ggacgagtcg gaatcgcaga ccgataccag gatcttgcca
     2941 tcctatggaa ctgcctcggt gagttttctc cttcattaca gaaacggctt tttcaaaaat
     3001 atggtattga taatcctgat atgaataaat tgcagtttca tttgatgctc gatgagtttt
     3061 tctaatcaga attggttaat tggttgtaac actggcagag cattacgctg acttgacggg
     3121 acggcgcaag ctcatgacca aaatccctta acgtgagtta cgcgtcgttc cactgagcgt
     3181 cagaccccgt agaaaagatc aaaggatctt cttgagatcc tttttttctg cgcgtaatct
     3241 gctgcttgca aacaaaaaaa ccaccgctac cagcggtggt ttgtttgccg gatcaagagc
     3301 taccaactct ttttccgaag gtaactggct tcagcagagc gcagatacca aatactgtcc
     3361 ttctagtgta gccgtagtta ggccaccact tcaagaactc tgtagcaccg cctacatacc
     3421 tcgctctgct aatcctgtta ccagtggctg ctgccagtgg cgataagtcg tgtcttaccg
     3481 ggttggactc aagacgatag ttaccggata aggcgcagcg gtcgggctga acggggggtt
     3541 cgtgcacaca gcccagcttg gagcgaacga cctacaccga actgagatac ctacagcgtg
     3601 agcattgaga aagcgccacg cttcccgaag ggagaaaggc ggacaggtat ccggtaagcg
     3661 gcagggtcgg aacaggagag cgcacgaggg agcttccagg gggaaacgcc tggtatcttt
     3721 atagtcctgt cgggtttcgc cacctctgac ttgagcgtcg atttttgtga tgctcgtcag
     3781 gggggcggag cctatggaaa aacgccagca acgcggcctt tttacggttc ctggcctttt
     3841 gctggccttt tgctcacatg tt
//
