[The description below was written by a language model from this plasmid's Addgene catalogue record and the feature table of its GenBank file.]
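Description:
pJA256 is a MultiSite Gateway entry clone built in the Invitrogen pDONR P2R-P3 backbone, occupying the third (3′) position of a three-fragment Gateway assembly. It is a 3,862 bp circular plasmid propagated in E. coli from a high-copy ColE1/pUC-type origin and selected with kanamycin through the aph(3′)-Ia (KanR) gene. The original attP2R and attP3 sites were consumed in the BP reaction that introduced the insert, leaving attR2 and attL3 sites that flank the cargo and direct its ordered recombination in a subsequent LR reaction. The rrnB T1 and T2 terminators upstream of the cassette insulate it from read-through transcription in bacteria. M13 forward, M13 reverse and T7 primer sites flank the insert for sequence verification.

The roughly 1.2 kb insert consists of a (Gly)5Ala flexible linker followed by a GFP coding region containing introns, which are commonly included to improve transgene expression in C. elegans, and then the 3′UTR/terminator of the C. elegans beta-tubulin gene tbb-2, which the record notes was taken from another plasmid, pCM1.36. The feature table annotates the tbb-2 terminator and GFP primer sites but not the linker or the GFP coding sequence itself. The plasmid carries no promoter for the cassette. It is meant to be combined with a promoter entry clone and a gene-of-interest entry clone in a destination vector, yielding a C-terminal GFP fusion separated from the protein by the linker. According to the associated publication, it belongs to a MosSCI-compatible Gateway toolkit for constitutive and inducible transgene expression in the C. elegans germline.
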