Addgene plasmid #21509: pJA256
Depositing lab: Julie Ahringer. Depositing organization: University of Cambridge. Publication: MosSCI and gateway compatible plasmid toolkit for constitutive and inducible expression of transgenes in the C. elegans germline. Zeiser E, Frokjaer-Jensen C, Jorgensen E, Ahringer J. PLoS One. 2011;6(5):e20082. Epub 2011 May 26. 10.1371/journal.pone.0020082 PubMed 21637852.
Backbone
  Vector backbone: pDONR P2R-P3
  Backbone manufacturer: Invitrogen
  Backbone size w/o insert (bp): 2639
  Vector type: MultiSite Gateway
Growth in bacteria
  Bacterial resistance: Kanamycin, 50 μg/mL
  Growth temperature: 37°C
  Growth strain: DH5alpha
  Growth instructions: DH5a
  Copy number: Unknown
Gene/Insert
  Gene/Insert name: (Gly)5Ala::GFP(w introns)::tbb-2 3'UTR
  Species: C. elegans (nematode)
  Insert size (bp): 1223
  Cloning method: Gateway Cloning; 5′ cloning site attP2R (destroyed during cloning); 3′ cloning site attP3 (destroyed during cloning)
  Sequencing primers: 5′ M13F; 3′ M13R/ T7
Resource information
  A portion of this plasmid was derived from a plasmid made by: The tbb-2 3'UTR sequence was taken from pCM1.36.
Terms and licenses: Academic/Nonprofit Terms; Industry Terms: Not Available to Industry
How to cite: pJA256 was a gift from Julie Ahringer (Addgene plasmid # 21509 ; http://n2t.net/addgene:21509 ; RRID:Addgene_21509)
