>Addgene plasmid #21509 | pJA256 | addgene partial sequence | sequence record 27521 | 21509 with M13-rev
TCGCGGCCGCGTTAACGCTACCATGGAGCTCCAAATAATGATTTTATTTTGACTGATAGTGACCTGTTCG
TTGCAACAAATTGATAAGCAATGCTTTTTTATAATGCCAACTTTGTATAATAAAGTTGCTGAGACTTTTT
TCTTGGCGGCACAATAAAGTTTCCTCTTTTTGTTGGGTCACTCAACGAACACAATACAAATATTTGAGCG
CTCGCATTTTTCTCAACCTTTCGGGTTTAAAGCACTTCAAAATGGAATTGAAGAGAGATTGTGAAAGTAC
ATCAGACAGAATCACATTTTGATAGCATTCACTTCACTCAGATGCAAACTTTTCAGTGACTATAAAAAGT
CATAAAATAATAACATTAAAAAAGCAAATAAATTAGCGAGAGAATTTTTTGACAAAAAGAAAGAAGAGTG
ATAGAGAAGAAGGGAATGCTTGAAAGGATTTTGCATTTATCTCATTTGTATAGTTCGTCCATGCCATGTG
TAATCCCAGCAGCTGTTACAAACTCAAGAAGGACCATGTGGTCTCTCTTTTCGTTGGGATCTTTCGAAAG
GGCAGATTGTGTGGACAGGTAATGGTTGTCTGGTAAAAGGACAGGGCCATCGCCAATTGGAGTATTTTGT
TGATAATGGTCTGCTAGTTGAACGCTTCCATCTTCAATGTTGTGTCTAATTTTGAAGTTCTGAAAATTTA
AATCAGATTAGTTAGTTAGTAAAATCATGTTTAAACTTACAACTTTGATTCCATTCTTTTGTTTGTCTGC
CATGATG
